Addgene plasmid #195496: pGL4.15_pSOX17
Purpose: Firefly luciferase promoter expression vector driven only by the promoter element of human SOX17
Depositing lab: Alexander Meissner. Depositing organization: Max Planck Institute for Molecular Genetics. Publication: T-REX17 is a transiently expressed non-coding RNA essential for human endoderm formation. Landshammer A, Bolondi A, Kretzmer H, Much C, Buschow R, Rose A, Wu HJ, Mackowiak SD, Braendl B, Giesselmann P, Tornisiello R, Parsi KM, Huey J, Mielke T, Meierhofer D, Maehr R, Hnisz D, Michor F, Rinn JL, Meissner A. Elife. 2023 Jan 31;12:e83077. doi: 10.7554/eLife.83077. PubMed 36719724.
Backbone
  Vector backbone: pGL4.15
  Backbone manufacturer: Promega
  Backbone size w/o insert (bp): 5969
  Total vector size (bp): 11019
  Vector type: Mammalian Expression
  Selectable markers: Hygromycin
Growth in bacteria
  Bacterial resistance: Ampicillin, 100 μg/mL
  Growth temperature: 37°C
  Growth strain: DH5alpha
  Copy number: Unknown
Gene/Insert
  Gene/Insert name: Promoter region of SOX17 (alt name: pSOX17)
  Species: H. sapiens (human)
  Insert size (bp): 5050
  GenBank ID: hg19, chr8:55365464-55370513
  Entrez Gene: SOX17 (a.k.a. VUR3)
  Tag / fusion protein: luc2-hPEST (C terminal on backbone)
Terms and licenses: Academic/Nonprofit Terms; Industry Terms: Not Available to Industry
How to cite: pGL4.15_pSOX17 was a gift from Alexander Meissner (Addgene plasmid # 195496 ; http://n2t.net/addgene:195496 ; RRID:Addgene_195496)
