[The description below was written by a language model from this plasmid's Addgene catalogue record and pLannotate feature annotations shown in this document.]
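Description:
pGL4.15_pSOX17 is a mammalian luciferase reporter plasmid built on the Promega pGL4.15 backbone, a promoterless vector into which a candidate regulatory sequence is cloned upstream of the reporter. Here the insert is a roughly 5 kb human genomic fragment from chromosome 8 covering the SOX17 promoter region, which brings the total size to about 11 kb. This fragment occupies the region immediately upstream of the luc2 coding sequence, a synthetic, codon-optimised firefly luciferase. The luciferase is fused at its C-terminus to hPEST, a humanised degradation motif derived from mouse ornithine decarboxylase. The PEST tag shortens the reporter's half-life, so the signal follows changes in promoter activity more closely than a stable luciferase would. An SV40 late poly(A) signal terminates the reporter transcript. A synthetic poly(A) signal and an RNA polymerase II pause site from the human α2-globin gene lie upstream of the cloning region, where they limit background from read-through transcription originating in the backbone.

The plasmid is propagated in E. coli through a high-copy ColE1/pUC-type origin and ampicillin resistance. For stable selection in mammalian cells, it has a separate cassette in which the SV40 enhancer/early promoter drives hygromycin B phosphotransferase, followed by a synthetic poly(A) signal. The short C9orf85, SV40 large T and TcR fragments in the annotation are probably incidental similarity matches within the genomic insert and backbone rather than functional genes. According to the record, the reporter is driven only by the SOX17 promoter element. This suggests it serves as a promoter-only baseline in reporter assays of SOX17 regulation, deposited with work on human endoderm formation.
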