Features (pLannotate 1.2.2; 14 found; start..end, strand, type, name):
   2532..2729    -  CDS            C9orf85 (fragment): CI085_HUMAN - Experimental evidence at protein level: Swiss-Prot protein existence level 1. From Homo sapiens (Human).
   5151..6800    +  CDS            luciferase: firefly luciferase synthetic luc2 version of the luciferase gene
   6804..6923    +  CDS            hPEST: PEST degradation sequence from mouse ornithine decarboxylase human codon-optimized
   6975..7096    -  polyA_signal   SV40 poly(A) signal: SV40 polyadenylation signal
   7122..7253    -  CDS            LT_SV40 (fragment): Experimental evidence at protein level: Swiss-Prot protein existence level 1. Isoform 17kT antigen targets host RBL2 for degradation and promotes cell proliferation. Transactivates host cyclin A promoter through its J domain. From Simian virus 40 (SV40).
   7290..7647    +  promoter       SV40 promoter: SV40 enhancer and early promoter
   7678..8715    +  CDS            HygR: hygromycin B phosphotransferase confers resistance to hygromycin
   8739..8787    +  polyA_signal   poly(A) signal: synthetic polyadenylation signal
   8803..8934    +  CDS            TcR (fragment): tetracycline efflux protein; tet; confers resistance to tetracycline
   9114..9702    -  rep_origin     ori: high-copy-number ColE1/pMB1/pBR322/pUC origin of replication
   9902..10762   -  CDS            AmpR: β-lactamase confers resistance to ampicillin, carbenicillin, and related antibiotics
  10763..10804   -  promoter       AmpR promoter (fragment): bla
  10867..10915   +  polyA_signal   poly(A) signal: synthetic polyadenylation signal
  10929..11020   +  misc_feature   pause site: RNA polymerase II transcriptional pause signal from the human α2 globin gene
>Addgene plasmid #195496 | pGL4.15_pSOX17 | addgene full sequence | sequence record 383256 | Addgene NGS Result
GGCCTAACTGGCCGGTACCTGAGCTCGCTAGCCTCGAGGATATAACAAAATGCACACCTTGCCCTAACCA
TCTGGCACAATCCAGCCCTGCTTACCAGGGAAACTTGGCAAGCCAGAGTTTTCAGGGTGGAAAGGAAACC
TATTATCTCTACTAGAAAAAAAAATCTCAAAGCGCTTGACCTACTGATGTCAGCATCACCTTTACATGCC
AGGAACAAATTATTACAGAAGACCATACCTAGAACACCCAGCTGGAAGTTAATGAATCAGGGAGGAAGAC
TAATGACACGGCACGGTACATTCCTCCGAGGCAGGGACCGCGTCTATTCTCCTTCGGGTGGGAGTGGAAG
TGCTCTGCGCACAGTGGGCACGCTGCTGATAAGGCTGTCTGGTCAGGTGAGGACACAGGTCTCCAAGGAA
AGCCCTGCCTTCTCCTAGGGTGTGGATGGGGAAAGTGGGAGTAGGAGTTCACCTGCAGCACCGAGTGCAT
AGAAGCTCTGCCGCTATTGAAATCCCTTTTAAGGCTGAGGGGCAGATCTGAAAGGGGTGAGCAAGACAGT
ACTGTGTATGTGACGAGTCCTGGGTGAGGAACGGGACCCTCTCCCTCATTCCCAACGCCACCTCTCCCTG
GAGTATGAGGTTCCACAGCCCAGGCAATAAAGGGAAGTAGCCCACACACCTCAACCCGGGGCCACAGTTG
GAGGTGGGGAGATCTAAGAAACACTCCACGGATGAGTTTCTGAAGAGGGAAGTGGACCGGGAACAGCGCA
TTTCCTGCTTCGCCTGTGCAAATCCCAGGCGGGGCCAAGCGGGAACGGGGACACGGTCTAAGAGTCGCCC
GCTGCCAGGGAGGGGTTGGGGGGCAGCCTCGAGGGGACACCGCGGAACCAGGGAGGGATGCGCATGGAGG
GAGTGGGAGAAGGCGTCCAAGTAAAATGCATGCTCCGGTCATCGGGGGTAACGCGCGTCCCCAAATCCCC
TCTCGCTGTCGCCCTTTTTTTCAGTCCTCACGGGGAGAGGCCGGCGCAGCAGTGGAGCACCGCAGGGGCT
GGATCGGACCCGCACTGCAGCATCTGCAGGGCTCCGACCTGGTGCGGGCCTCCAAGGCAGGGGGCGCGCG
GCGGCACAGCCGGTGGCCGCGATTTTCCGGGCCACTCCTTCCCCCCTTACACTCCCCTCCCGCCCGCGAC
CTTCGACCTCCATCCTGGACCCACGGGGTACTGGCCCGGGGACAAGGAGGAGACGTTAAAGGTATCAAGG
GGCGCGGCACCGCCGCCTAGACGGCGCCGGGACGCGAGGTGCGAATCGGCGGCGTCCGGCTGCGCTGCCC
TACCTGGGAGGTGCGGGACCCTCGGCCGCGCTCCACCGCCGCGCGCCACCTCGTGCTGGCCTCCGGGAGG
CAGCCGCCCGCGCACGATTTATAAATGCAAAGGCCTTATTGTTGTTCTTTGTTCAGGGATACCATTGTCT
AGTCATCCACGGGCAGCCTGGAGTTTTCCCAGGGTTTGCGGCGCGCACTCCCCTCCCCCGCCCCCACAGA
CTTGCTCTCCAGCGCCAACCCGGATCTGCCTAGGTGCCCACGGGTCCTTCCCGATCGACTTGAGTGTCCT
TCCTCCAGCCCCTGCTTTCCCAGCATCGAAAACACAAAAGCCTGCCGGAAATCACCCAGCCTTTGCCTGG
TCACTCAGGGGCCCACGGATAAGCGTGGCTCTGATTCCTCCAGGTCAGCCCCACGGTTCGCCACCTACCC
GAGTTAATTTCTGCGCCCGCTGACCAAAGGCCCCAACTGGCAACGGGCACAGCTTCTTGGTGCGCTAGTC
GCTTCCTTGCCCAGCCTTTAGAGCCTCGGGTCCGGCCCAAGGACCCGGGGACGTGAGCGCAATTAGTAGC
CAGGAGCCCTGCGACCCTGGACCGTGCAGTGCTAACGCACCCGAACGGCTATGCGAGCGGTGTACTCGGC
TCTTACTTGTGAAAGTTGTTTCCCCCAACCCCCTGCGTAAATCTCTTGTGTTGAGAAAAGCAAGGCTTGC
AGGAAGCCACTCCGGATGTTTGCTGCTTTACATGTGGCATCTGTGGCTGGCTCTGATAACGTCCCGGGGC
ACCACGTATTAAAGTGAAGAGACTGAAATAGAAGGCTCCACACACCGCGCGCGGGTCAGCGACGTCGCCG
CCCTCCACACTGCCCCCCGAAATATAAGACAAGCGAATGATCAGAAGAAATGAGATCTAACTAGGTCACA
GTATGTAAAAGGGACTAGTCTTGGAAAGCCACCACAATTCCTCCCCTGTAAATTTGTAAACTGTGAATTT
ATGATCTCAGGGAGGGTGTTATAAGAAGTAGGGGGAGGGGCGTCAAAATCTGAAGCTCCTACTCCAACCT
ATGATTGTGTACTTTCACCTGATTTCTCTTACCAGACCAAGATCAGTCCCCAAGAACAAGGGCAAATAAA
AATAGGGAAACCCGGCCGGGCGCGGTGGCTCACGACGGTAATCCCAGCACTTTGGGAGACCAAGGCGGGC
GGATCACCTGAGGTCAGGAGTTTGAGACCAGCCTGACCAATATGATGAAACCCCGTCTCTACTAAAAATA
CAAAAATTAGCTAGGCGTGGTGGCATGCGTCTGTAATCCCAGCTACTCGGGAGGCTGAGACAGGAGAATC
GCTTGAATCGGGGAGGCGGAGGTTGCAGCGAGCCGAGATCGCGCCATTGCACTCCAGCCTGGGCAACAAG
AGGGAAACTCTGTCTCAATAAATGAATAAGTAAATAAATCAATAAAATATGGAAACCCCACGTTTTCTTC
CCCATCATTTTCTCCACCTTCTTGGCTCCCAAGCGCACCTCTCCCAATAATGAGCTGGGTGAGGAAGAGC
ATGAGGATGAAGAAAGTGTACAGGGCTAAATCTGTATATGTACATTTTTTGGACTCACACCTGGATTGTA
TTTCCTGTAGTGTTTTTTAAGGAATTAGTCAAACAGACTAGACAGATAAAAATGAATTCTGGACCAGATA
TTGTTTTTTAATTTTCAATGTTTATTCTAGGAAAACTCCTTAGCTCATAAAAGATTTAGTGTTAAGAGAA
AATTCTGCTTTGAGAGCTTTGAAAAATATTTATTATTATCCAGAAAAGTTAGAAAAGATCTCAAAAAAAA
AAAAAAAAAAAAAACAGCAAAAAACAAGGTACTACGGGGTTAATTTGTAGATTGCTCTCTCTCCTCCTAT
AGTTTTGTTGCTTATTTAATCATTTGCAATGTGCTTTTGCTTTATACTGAAGCCCATTTTTTTTTCAGAA
AAAATAAAGCTTTAAAAGTACATCATCATTTAAATTTGTCTAAAATCAACCGCTTTCAAAACTACCAACT
AGAAGTAACACCTCTCTATGATTTCTTTATGCAGATTTAATTTTTTTTCTTGTTTGAATCTTAGAGACCC
AGGAACTAGAAACACTTTCTTAACTTGTCCCCTAGCCAAGGCTTCACAGATACTTGCAGAATTAAAGATA
AGTTGGCTTAAAACAATTGTGTAAGAGTTCTTTTGAGAAAAAGCAATGCCAGAGAAACTGAAGGCCAGGA
GTTTGCAAAAGTTTTGTATTTTTATGGATGCCACTAATAAGCAAGACTGGACAGACGGTCTTGTTGTTGT
AGTATCACACTCAAAGCAGCAGCATTTTACTTCTCAGATTCCAGGTGTAAGCTCTACTTTTTTATCACGC
CTTCATAATAAAGAAAATCTGTTCTGGAGATTCGTATATTGATTTCTTTGCAAAGTTATCTCTAATTATG
CAGGAATGGCTGTTAGTTGCCCTCAAAAACCAACACAAATACACAAACACAACAGCCTGGCTTAGTGATT
ATTAAGAGCTGCAAGTCTGAAGGCGGACTGCTGGGTGTGAATTCCACCTTCTCAACGCTGTAGTCTCCAG
CAAGTTCCTTAACTTCTCTGCCTCCGTTTCCTTTCCTGTAAGATAGAGTCTACCTCAGGGTTAATATGAG
GATATGCTTCTTTGCTAATGCTGGAGGGCGCTAGGAATAGCAGTGGCAGGCTGTGTCATTTCTCAGTGTT
GTATAACGGCTTGTTTTAAAAGTCCCACTGAAAACTTTTTTTTTTTCCAGATCGAAACACAAGTTTAATA
GTCATTCAGATTTCATTCCAGTCTAAAGAAACTTATAGAAATCTAATTATCTGCCAGAATAACCGCTTTA
AACTGACTGTAAGAACCACAGTTACTTTGCAGCTAAAACAGATTGTTCTCTTCCCCCAAACAAACTCGGA
CATTTAGACAAATATTGCTGCTGTCTTTACATTTTAGAAATCAGTATTAAGGCTCACCTGTTACTGAACA
CATACGAGAAACAGTTTTGTTATGCGTATCTTATATACATCATGTATACATTTTCGTACTTTCACATGAT
GTGTATAATAAGATACACATAAAAACTGGTTGGCTTGTCATGAGTAAATGCTTTATTCTTTAGAGTGAAG
GAATATTGGATACAGAACGTCGTTCCATATTTAATCTTGCTTTAGAAAATTAGGATTTATCTTGGACACA
GCATTTTGAATATAACACAGGCAAGTTGAGTCCTGGGGGAAAAATTGTATTTTTAAATTTATTATCAACG
GTGTCTTTCGCATTTGAGAAAACACATTTGAAGATGCCCATGCAGTTCCTTGGAAGTAAACTAGGTCACC
CACCACTGAAACACCCTCGGCTTCTGCAAAAAGATGTGCTTTAAAGAGAATAGAATGGACGCTCGGTATG
TTCATCTAAACGACCTTGGGCAAGTACGTCGATTCCAAGGTACAATCAGCCCTCCCAGACGGCTTTTCGA
GTCTCCCTAACCCCGGTGGGAGAGGACGCGGCGCCAGAGCCCAGCTCCGGCTAGTTTTCCCGGGGGCAGG
TGTAGCCTTGGGCGCGGGGCCGGGGGAGGGGCAAGGGGCGGGCGTGGGGTTGGACTGGGACGTGGGACTC
GGACCACGGCCTGGGCGTGGGCCTAACGACGCGGGACCGGCCCGCCCTCGCCGCTCCATTGGCCACATCT
GTGCAGAAAAGGCCCCGCGGCCCAGGGGCGCCCGCAGTGTCACTAGGCCGGCATCAAGATCTGGCCTCGG
CGGCCAAGCTTGGCAATCCGGTACTGTTGGTAAAGCCACCATGGAAGATGCCAAAAACATTAAGAAGGGC
CCAGCGCCATTCTACCCACTCGAAGACGGGACCGCCGGCGAGCAGCTGCACAAAGCCATGAAGCGCTACG
CCCTGGTGCCCGGCACCATCGCCTTTACCGACGCACATATCGAGGTGGACATTACCTACGCCGAGTACTT
CGAGATGAGCGTTCGGCTGGCAGAAGCTATGAAGCGCTATGGGCTGAATACAAACCATCGGATCGTGGTG
TGCAGCGAGAATAGCTTGCAGTTCTTCATGCCCGTGTTGGGTGCCCTGTTCATCGGTGTGGCTGTGGCCC
CAGCTAACGACATCTACAACGAGCGCGAGCTGCTGAACAGCATGGGCATCAGCCAGCCCACCGTCGTATT
CGTGAGCAAGAAAGGGCTGCAAAAGATCCTCAACGTGCAAAAGAAGCTACCGATCATACAAAAGATCATC
ATCATGGATAGCAAGACCGACTACCAGGGCTTCCAAAGCATGTACACCTTCGTGACTTCCCATTTGCCAC
CCGGCTTCAACGAGTACGACTTCGTGCCCGAGAGCTTCGACCGGGACAAAACCATCGCCCTGATCATGAA
CAGTAGTGGCAGTACCGGATTGCCCAAGGGCGTAGCCCTACCGCACCGCACCGCTTGTGTCCGATTCAGT
CATGCCCGCGACCCCATCTTCGGCAACCAGATCATCCCCGACACCGCTATCCTCAGCGTGGTGCCATTTC
ACCACGGCTTCGGCATGTTCACCACGCTGGGCTACTTGATCTGCGGCTTTCGGGTCGTGCTCATGTACCG
CTTCGAGGAGGAGCTATTCTTGCGCAGCTTGCAAGACTATAAGATTCAATCTGCCCTGCTGGTGCCCACA
CTATTTAGCTTCTTCGCTAAGAGCACTCTCATCGACAAGTACGACCTAAGCAACTTGCACGAGATCGCCA
GCGGCGGGGCGCCGCTCAGCAAGGAGGTAGGTGAGGCCGTGGCCAAACGCTTCCACCTACCAGGCATCCG
CCAGGGCTACGGCCTGACAGAAACAACCAGCGCCATTCTGATCACCCCCGAAGGGGACGACAAGCCTGGC
GCAGTAGGCAAGGTGGTGCCCTTCTTCGAGGCTAAGGTGGTGGACTTGGACACCGGTAAGACACTGGGTG
TGAACCAGCGCGGCGAGCTGTGCGTCCGTGGCCCCATGATCATGAGCGGCTACGTTAACAACCCCGAGGC
TACAAACGCTCTCATCGACAAGGACGGCTGGCTGCACAGCGGCGACATCGCCTACTGGGACGAGGACGAG
CACTTCTTCATCGTGGACCGGCTGAAGAGCCTGATCAAATACAAGGGCTACCAGGTAGCCCCAGCCGAAC
TGGAGAGCATCCTGCTGCAACACCCCAACATCTTCGACGCCGGGGTCGCCGGCCTGCCCGACGACGATGC
CGGCGAGCTGCCCGCCGCAGTCGTCGTGCTGGAACACGGTAAAACCATGACCGAGAAGGAGATCGTGGAC
TATGTGGCCAGCCAGGTTACAACCGCCAAGAAGCTGCGCGGTGGTGTTGTGTTCGTGGACGAGGTGCCTA
AAGGACTGACCGGCAAGTTGGACGCCCGCAAGATCCGCGAGATTCTCATTAAGGCCAAGAAGGGCGGCAA
GATCGCCGTGAATTCTCACGGCTTCCCTCCCGAGGTGGAGGAGCAGGCCGCCGGCACCCTGCCCATGAGC
TGCGCCCAGGAGAGCGGCATGGATAGACACCCTGCTGCTTGCGCCAGCGCCAGGATCAACGTCTAAGGCC
GCGACTCTAGAGTCGGGGCGGCCGGCCGCTTCGAGCAGACATGATAAGATACATTGATGAGTTTGGACAA
ACCACAACTAGAATGCAGTGAAAAAAATGCTTTATTTGTGAAATTTGTGATGCTATTGCTTTATTTGTAA
CCATTATAAGCTGCAATAAACAAGTTAACAACAACAATTGCATTCATTTTATGTTTCAGGTTCAGGGGGA
GGTGTGGGAGGTTTTTTAAAGCAAGTAAAACCTCTACAAATGTGGTAAAATCGATAAGGATCCGTTTGCG
TATTGGGCGCTCTTCCGCTGATCTGCGCAGCACCATGGCCTGAAATAACCTCTGAAAGAGGAACTTGGTT
AGCTACCTTCTGAGGCGGAAAGAACCAGCTGTGGAATGTGTGTCAGTTAGGGTGTGGAAAGTCCCCAGGC
TCCCCAGCAGGCAGAAGTATGCAAAGCATGCATCTCAATTAGTCAGCAACCAGGTGTGGAAAGTCCCCAG
GCTCCCCAGCAGGCAGAAGTATGCAAAGCATGCATCTCAATTAGTCAGCAACCATAGTCCCGCCCCTAAC
TCCGCCCATCCCGCCCCTAACTCCGCCCAGTTCCGCCCATTCTCCGCCCCATGGCTGACTAATTTTTTTT
ATTTATGCAGAGGCCGAGGCCGCCTCTGCCTCTGAGCTATTCCAGAAGTAGTGAGGAGGCTTTTTTGGAG
GCCTAGGCTTTTGCAAAAAGCTCGATTCTTCTGACACTAGCGCCACCATGAAGAAGCCCGAACTCACCGC
TACCAGCGTTGAAAAATTTCTCATCGAGAAGTTCGACAGTGTGAGCGACCTGATGCAGTTGTCGGAGGGC
GAAGAGAGCCGAGCCTTCAGCTTCGATGTCGGCGGACGCGGCTATGTACTGCGGGTGAATAGCTGCGCTG
ATGGCTTCTACAAAGACCGCTACGTGTACCGCCACTTCGCCAGCGCTGCACTACCCATCCCCGAAGTGTT
GGACATCGGCGAGTTCAGCGAGAGCCTGACATACTGCATCAGTAGACGCGCCCAAGGCGTTACTCTCCAA
GACCTCCCCGAAACAGAGCTGCCTGCTGTGTTACAGCCTGTCGCCGAAGCTATGGATGCTATTGCCGCCG
CCGACCTCAGTCAAACCAGCGGCTTCGGCCCATTCGGGCCCCAAGGCATCGGCCAGTACACAACCTGGCG
GGATTTCATTTGCGCCATTGCTGATCCCCATGTCTACCACTGGCAGACCGTGATGGACGACACCGTGTCC
GCCAGCGTAGCTCAAGCCCTGGACGAACTGATGCTGTGGGCCGAAGACTGTCCCGAGGTGCGCCACCTCG
TCCATGCCGACTTCGGCAGCAACAACGTCCTGACCGACAACGGCCGCATCACCGCCGTAATCGACTGGTC
CGAAGCTATGTTCGGGGACAGTCAGTACGAGGTGGCCAACATCTTCTTCTGGCGGCCCTGGCTGGCTTGC
ATGGAGCAGCAGACTCGCTACTTCGAGCGCCGGCATCCCGAGCTGGCCGGCAGCCCTCGTCTGCGAGCCT
ACATGCTGCGCATCGGCCTGGATCAGCTCTACCAGAGCCTCGTGGACGGCAACTTCGACGATGCTGCCTG
GGCTCAAGGCCGCTGCGATGCCATCGTCCGCAGCGGGGCCGGCACCGTCGGTCGCACACAAATCGCTCGC
CGGAGCGCAGCCGTATGGACCGACGGCTGCGTCGAGGTGCTGGCCGACAGCGGCAACCGCCGGCCCAGTA
CACGACCGCGCGCTAAGGAGGTAGGTCGAGTTTAAACTCTAGAACCGGTCATGGCCGCAATAAAATATCT
TTATTTTCATTACATCTGTGTGTTGGTTTTTTGTGTGTTCGAACTAGATGCTGTCGACCGATGCCCTTGA
GAGCCTTCAACCCAGTCAGCTCCTTCCGGTGGGCGCGGGGCATGACTATCGTCGCCGCACTTATGACTGT
CTTCTTTATCATGCAACTCGTAGGACAGGTGCCGGCAGCGCTCTTCCGCTTCCTCGCTCACTGACTCGCT
GCGCTCGGTCGTTCGGCTGCGGCGAGCGGTATCAGCTCACTCAAAGGCGGTAATACGGTTATCCACAGAA
TCAGGGGATAACGCAGGAAAGAACATGTGAGCAAAAGGCCAGCAAAAGGCCAGGAACCGTAAAAAGGCCG
CGTTGCTGGCGTTTTTCCATAGGCTCCGCCCCCCTGACGAGCATCACAAAAATCGACGCTCAAGTCAGAG
GTGGCGAAACCCGACAGGACTATAAAGATACCAGGCGTTTCCCCCTGGAAGCTCCCTCGTGCGCTCTCCT
GTTCCGACCCTGCCGCTTACCGGATACCTGTCCGCCTTTCTCCCTTCGGGAAGCGTGGCGCTTTCTCATA
GCTCACGCTGTAGGTATCTCAGTTCGGTGTAGGTCGTTCGCTCCAAGCTGGGCTGTGTGCACGAACCCCC
CGTTCAGCCCGACCGCTGCGCCTTATCCGGTAACTATCGTCTTGAGTCCAACCCGGTAAGACACGACTTA
TCGCCACTGGCAGCAGCCACTGGTAACAGGATTAGCAGAGCGAGGTATGTAGGCGGTGCTACAGAGTTCT
TGAAGTGGTGGCCTAACTACGGCTACACTAGAAGAACAGTATTTGGTATCTGCGCTCTGCTGAAGCCAGT
TACCTTCGGAAAAAGAGTTGGTAGCTCTTGATCCGGCAAACAAACCACCGCTGGTAGCGGTGGTTTTTTT
GTTTGCAAGCAGCAGATTACGCGCAGAAAAAAAGGATCTCAAGAAGATCCTTTGATCTTTTCTACGGGGT
CTGACGCTCAGTGGAACGAAAACTCACGTTAAGGGATTTTGGTCATGAGATTATCAAAAAGGATCTTCAC
CTAGATCCTTTTAAATTAAAAATGAAGTTTTAAATCAATCTAAAGTATATATGAGTAAACTTGGTCTGAC
AGCGGCCGCAAATGCTAAACCACTGCAGTGGTTACCAGTGCTTGATCAGTGAGGCACCGATCTCAGCGAT
CTGCCTATTTCGTTCGTCCATAGTGGCCTGACTCCCCGTCGTGTAGATCACTACGATTCGTGAGGGCTTA
CCATCAGGCCCCAGCGCAGCAATGATGCCGCGAGAGCCGCGTTCACCGGCCCCCGATTTGTCAGCAATGA
ACCAGCCAGCAGGGAGGGCCGAGCGAAGAAGTGGTCCTGCTACTTTGTCCGCCTCCATCCAGTCTATGAG
CTGCTGTCGTGATGCTAGAGTAAGAAGTTCGCCAGTGAGTAGTTTCCGAAGAGTTGTGGCCATTGCTACT
GGCATCGTGGTATCACGCTCGTCGTTCGGTATGGCTTCGTTCAACTCTGGTTCCCAGCGGTCAAGCCGGG
TCACATGATCACCCATATTATGAAGAAATGCAGTCAGCTCCTTAGGGCCTCCGATCGTTGTCAGAAGTAA
GTTGGCCGCGGTGTTGTCGCTCATGGTAATGGCAGCACTACACAATTCTCTTACCGTCATGCCATCCGTA
AGATGCTTTTCCGTGACCGGCGAGTACTCAACCAAGTCGTTTTGTGAGTAGTGTATACGGCGACCAAGCT
GCTCTTGCCCGGCGTCTATACGGGACAACACCGCGCCACATAGCAGTACTTTGAAAGTGCTCATCATCGG
GAATCGTTCTTCGGGGCGGAAAGACTCAAGGATCTTGCCGCTATTGAGATCCAGTTCGATATAGCCCACT
CTTGCACCCAGTTGATCTTCAGCATCTTTTACTTTCACCAGCGTTTCGGGGTGTGCAAAAACAGGCAAGC
AAAATGCCGCAAAGAAGGGAATGAGTGCGACACGAAAATGTTGGATGCTCATACTCGTCCTTTTTCAATA
TTATTGAAGCATTTATCAGGGTTACTAGTACGTCTCTCAAGGATAAGTAAGTAATATTAAGGTACGGGAG
GTATTGGACAGGCCGCAATAAAATATCTTTATTTTCATTACATCTGTGTGTTGGTTTTTTGTGTGAATCG
ATAGTACTAACATACGCTCTCCATCAAAACAAAACGAAACAAAACAAACTAGCAAAATAGGCTGTCCCCA
GTGCAAGTGCAGGTGCCAGAACATTTCTCT
